>Addgene plasmid #32988 | Xwnt2b-pXT7 | addgene partial sequence | sequence record 39575 | T7 5'-TAATACGACTCACTATAGGG-3'
GATCGACTGCCAAAGGACTGTGGTTTCATCATACATCATTGCAGCCACCTCTAGGATGCATTTTGCTTAT
ATTTTAATACTGCTGATTCTGACTCCAAGAGTTGACTCATCTTGGTGGTATATTGGTGCACTGGGAGCAA
GGGTTATCTGTGATAACATCCCTGGATTGGTGAATAAGCAAAGACAACTATGTCAGAAGCACCCAGACAT
AATGCAAGCTATTGGTGAAGGTGCCAAGGAGTGGATCCGAGAATGCCAGCATCAATTTCGGCACCACCGC
TGGAACTGCAGCACACTGGACAGAGACCACACAGTATTTGGGAGAGTTATGCTGCGAAGCAGCAGAGAAA
CAGCCTTTGTCTACGCTATTTCCTATGCTGGAGTAGTCTATGCAATTACCCGAGCCTGCAGCCAAGGAGA
GCTCAAATCATGTAATTGTGACCCAAAAAAAAGAGGCCGCTCAAAGGATGAAAGAGGAGAGTTTGATTGG
GGAGGCTGCAGTGATCACATTGACTTTGGAATAAAATTTGCCAAAGATTTTGTGGATGCCAAGGAGAAAA
GATTGAAAGATGCACGGGCTTTGATGAACTTGCACAATAAC
