[The description below was written by a language model from this plasmid's Addgene catalogue record.]
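Description:
Xwnt2b-pXT7 is an in vitro transcription plasmid built on the pXT7 backbone (about 3 kb without insert), a vector catalogued for RNA synthesis and injection. It is propagated in E. coli under ampicillin selection; the record gives no details of the replication origin, and the copy number is listed as unknown. No feature table accompanies the entry, so the arrangement of backbone elements beyond those named in the catalogue fields cannot be described.

The payload is an approximately 1.6 kb Xenopus laevis cDNA encoding Xwnt2b (gene wnt2b-b, also known as Xwnt-2b or wnt13), a secreted Wnt family signalling ligand. The insert was placed into an EcoRV site by restriction cloning, and the site was destroyed at both junctions, so it cannot be released with that enzyme. It sits downstream of a T7 promoter, which allows T7 RNA polymerase to produce sense mRNA from the template in vitro. T7 and SP6 are listed as the flanking sequencing primers, indicating that an SP6 primer site lies on the 3′ side of the insert.

The vector type and associated publication suggest the synthetic mRNA is meant for microinjection into Xenopus embryos, where the gene was characterised as an axis-inducing Wnt expressed in the embryonic brain. Repository quality-control sequencing found a P159A point substitution in the coding sequence. According to the depositing lab, this is not a concern because the product remains functionally active.
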