Addgene plasmid #32988: Xwnt2b-pXT7
Depositing lab: Sergei Sokol. Depositing organization: Beth Israel Deaconess Medical Center. Publication: Xwnt-2b is a novel axis-inducing Xenopus Wnt, which is expressed in embryonic brain. Landesman Y, Sokol SY. Mech Dev. 1997 May;63(2):199-209. 10.1016/S0925-4773(97)00041-5 PubMed 9203142.
Backbone
  Vector backbone: pXT7
  Backbone manufacturer: R. Freeman/ S. Sokol
  Backbone size w/o insert (bp): 3000
  Vector type: RNA Synthesis and Injections
Growth in bacteria
  Bacterial resistance: Ampicillin, 100 μg/mL
  Growth temperature: 37°C
  Growth strain: DH5alpha
  Copy number: Unknown
Gene/Insert
  Gene/Insert name: Xwnt2b
  Species: X. laevis (frog)
  Insert size (bp): 1600
  Entrez Gene: wnt2b-b (a.k.a. Xwnt-2, Xwnt-2b, Xwnt2, int1l1, irp, wnt-2, wnt-2b, wnt13, wnt2, wnt2-A, xwnt2b)
  Promoter: T7
  Cloning method: Restriction Enzyme; 5′ cloning site EcoRV (destroyed during cloning); 3′ cloning site EcoRV (destroyed during cloning)
  Sequencing primers: 5′ T7; 3′ SP6
Terms and licenses: Academic/Nonprofit Terms; Industry Terms: Not Available to Industry
Depositor comments: Addgene quality control sequencing discovered a P159A point mutation. According to the depositing lab, this mutation is not a concern, as the product is functionally active.
How to cite: Xwnt2b-pXT7 was a gift from Sergei Sokol (Addgene plasmid # 32988 ; http://n2t.net/addgene:32988 ; RRID:Addgene_32988)
